>Addgene plasmid #106755 | gh95 | addgene full sequence | sequence record 221078 | Addgene Assembled Full Sequence
CTAAATTGTAAGCGTTAATATTTTGTTAAAATTCGCGTTAAATTTTTGTTAAATCAGCTCATTTTTTAAC
CAATAGGCCGAAATCGGCAAAATCCCTTATAAATCAAAAGAATAGACCGAGATAGGGTTGAGTGGCCGCT
ACAGGGCGCTCCCATTCGCCATTCAGGCTGCGCAACTGTTGGGAAGGGCGTTTCGGTGCGGGCCTCTTCG
CTATTACGCCAGCTGGCGAAAGGGGGATGTGCTGCAAGGCGATTAAGTTGGGTAACGCCAGGGTTTTCCC
AGTCACGACGTTGTAAAACGACGGCCAGTGAGCGCGACGTAATACGACTCACTATAGGGCGAATTGGCGG
AAGGCCGTCAAGGCCACGTGTCTTGTCCAGAGCTCGATATCGAATTCGAGGGCCTATTTCCCATGATTCC
TTCATATTTGCATATACGATACAAGGCTGTTAGAGAGATAATTGGAATTAATTTGACTGTAAACACAAAG
ATATTAGTACAAAATACGTGACGTAGAAAGTAATAATTTCTTGGGTAGTTTGCAGTTTTAAAATTATGTT
TTAAAATGGACTATCATATGCTTACCGTAACTTGAAAGTATTTCGATTTCTTGGCTTTATATATCTTGTG
GAAAGGACGAAACACCGCGCGCAGCTCTGGGACGCCGGTTTTAGAGCTAGAAATAGCAAGTTAAAAAAAG
GCTAGTCCGTTATCAACTTGAAAAAGTGGCACCGAGTCGGTGCTTTTTTTGGTACCTGGAGCACAAGACT
GGCCTCATGGGCCTTCCGCTCACTGCCCGCTTTCCAGTCGGGAAACCTGTCGTGCCAGCTGCATTAACAT
GGTCATAGCTGTTTCCTTGCGTATTGGGCGCTCTCCGCTTCCTCGCTCACTGACTCGCTGCGCTCGGTCG
TTCGGGTAAAGCCTGGGGTGCCTAATGAGCAAAAGGCCAGCAAAAGGCCAGGAACCGTAAAAAGGCCGCG
TTGCTGGCGTTTTTCCATAGGCTCCGCCCCCCTGACGAGCATCACAAAAATCGACGCTCAAGTCAGAGGT
GGCGAAACCCGACAGGACTATAAAGATACCAGGCGTTTCCCCCTGGAAGCTCCCTCGTGCGCTCTCCTGT
TCCGACCCTGCCGCTTACCGGATACCTGTCCGCCTTTCTCCCTTCGGGAAGCGTGGCGCTTTCTCATAGC
TCACGCTGTAGGTATCTCAGTTCGGTGTAGGTCGTTCGCTCCAAGCTGGGCTGTGTGCACGAACCCCCCG
TTCAGCCCGACCGCTGCGCCTTATCCGGTAACTATCGTCTTGAGTCCAACCCGGTAAGACACGACTTATC
GCCACTGGCAGCAGCCACTGGTAACAGGATTAGCAGAGCGAGGTATGTAGGCGGTGCTACAGAGTTCTTG
AAGTGGTGGCCTAACTACGGCTACACTAGAAGAACAGTATTTGGTATCTGCGCTCTGCTGAAGCCAGTTA
CCTTCGGAAAAAGAGTTGGTAGCTCTTGATCCGGCAAACAAACCACCGCTGGTAGCGGTGGTTTTTTTGT
TTGCAAGCAGCAGATTACGCGCAGAAAAAAAGGATCTCAAGAAGATCCTTTGATCTTTTCTACGGGGTCT
GACGCTCAGTGGAACGAAAACTCACGTTAAGGGATTTTGGTCATGAGATTATCAAAAAGGATCTTCACCT
AGATCCTTTTAAATTAAAAATGAAGTTTTAAATCAATCTAAAGTATATATGAGTAAACTTGGTCTGACAG
TTACCAATGCTTAATCAGTGAGGCACCTATCTCAGCGATCTGTCTATTTCGTTCATCCATAGTTGCCTGA
CTCCCCGTCGTGTAGATAACTACGATACGGGAGGGCTTACCATCTGGCCCCAGTGCTGCAATGATACCGC
GAGAACCACGCTCACCGGCTCCAGATTTATCAGCAATAAACCAGCCAGCCGGAAGGGCCGAGCGCAGAAG
TGGTCCTGCAACTTTATCCGCCTCCATCCAGTCTATTAATTGTTGCCGGGAAGCTAGAGTAAGTAGTTCG
CCAGTTAATAGTTTGCGCAACGTTGTTGCCATTGCTACAGGCATCGTGGTGTCACGCTCGTCGTTTGGTA
TGGCTTCATTCAGCTCCGGTTCCCAACGATCAAGGCGAGTTACATGATCCCCCATGTTGTGCAAAAAAGC
GGTTAGCTCCTTCGGTCCTCCGATCGTTGTCAGAAGTAAGTTGGCCGCAGTGTTATCACTCATGGTTATG
GCAGCACTGCATAATTCTCTTACTGTCATGCCATCCGTAAGATGCTTTTCTGTGACTGGTGAGTACTCAA
CCAAGTCATTCTGAGAATAGTGTATGCGGCGACCGAGTTGCTCTTGCCCGGCGTCAATACGGGATAATAC
CGCGCCACATAGCAGAACTTTAAAAGTGCTCATCATTGGAAAACGTTCTTCGGGGCGAAAACTCTCAAGG
ATCTTACCGCTGTTGAGATCCAGTTCGATGTAACCCACTCGTGCACCCAACTGATCTTCAGCATCTTTTA
CTTTCACCAGCGTTTCTGGGTGAGCAAAAACAGGAAGGCAAAATGCCGCAAAAAAGGGAATAAGGGCGAC
ACGGAAATGTTGAATACTCATACTCTTCCTTTTTCAATATTATTGAAGCATTTATCAGGGTTATTGTCTC
ATGAGCGGATACATATTTGAATGTATTTAGAAAAATAAACAAATAGGGGTTCCGCGCACATTTCCCCGAA
AAGTGCCAC
Features (pLannotate 1.2.2; 10 found; start..end, strand, type, name):
      3..134     -  rep_origin     M13 ori (fragment): M13 bacteriophage origin of replication; arrow indicates direction of (+) strand synthesis
    155..311     -  CDS            lacZα (fragment): LacZα fragment of β-galactosidase; lacZ fragment
    320..338     +  promoter       T7 promoter: promoter for bacteriophage T7 RNA polymerase
    398..638     +  promoter       U6 promoter: RNA polymerase III promoter for human U6 snRNA
    668..743     +  misc_RNA       gRNA scaffold: guide RNA scaffold for the Streptococcus pyogenes CRISPR/Cas9 system
    790..837     -  CDS            lacI (fragment): lac repressor; lacI; The lac repressor binds to the lac operator to inhibit transcription in E. coli. This inhibition can be relieved by adding lactose or isopropyl-β-D-thiogalactopyranoside (IPTG).
    874..914     -  rep_origin     RSF ori (fragment): Plasmids containing the RSF 1030 origin of replication can be propagated in E. coli cells that contain additional plasmids with compatible origins.
    992..1580    -  rep_origin     ori: high-copy-number ColE1/pMB1/pBR322/pUC origin of replication
   1751..2611    -  CDS            AmpR: β-lactamase; bla; confers resistance to ampicillin, carbenicillin, and related antibiotics
   2612..2716    -  promoter       AmpR promoter: bla
