[The description below was written by a language model from this plasmid's Addgene catalogue record and pLannotate feature annotations shown in this document.]
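Description:
gh95 is a small (about 2.7 kb) mammalian guide RNA expression plasmid built on the EPB104 backbone, carrying a single gRNA directed against human FUT11, a fucosyltransferase-family gene. It belongs to a validated gRNA collection designed for CRISPR/Cas9 targeting of the human glycosyltransferase genes. In bacteria it is maintained through a high-copy ColE1/pUC-type origin and selected with ampicillin via the β-lactamase gene and its native bla promoter. The plasmid carries no mammalian selection marker, reporter or Cas9 coding sequence in the annotated features, so the nuclease must be supplied from a separate source.

The functional cassette consists of the human U6 promoter, an RNA polymerase III promoter suited to producing short, uncapped transcripts, followed by a short gap that accommodates the 20-nucleotide FUT11 protospacer, and then the Streptococcus pyogenes guide RNA scaffold. Transcription yields a single chimeric guide that directs SpCas9 to the FUT11 locus, where cleavage and error-prone repair can generate knockout alleles. The spacer was inserted by restriction cloning, although the record does not identify the sites used. A T7 promoter lies upstream of the U6 element and corresponds to the region used for sequencing into the insert.

The remaining annotations are short fragments of an M13 origin, lacZα, lacI and an RSF origin. These appear to be cloning-vector remnants or partial matches rather than functional parts. The plasmid is typically co-delivered with Cas9 into human cells to disrupt FUT11 for studies of glycosylation.
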