Addgene plasmid #106755: gh95
Purpose: expression of gRNA targeting FUT11
Depositing lab: Eric-Paul Bennett. Depositing organization: University of Copenhagen. Publication: A validated gRNA library for CRISPR/Cas9 targeting of the human glycosyltransferase genome. Narimatsu Y, Joshi HJ, Zhang Y, Gomes C, Chen YH, Lorenzetti F, Furukawa S, Schjoldager K, Hansen L, Clausen H, Bennett EP, Wandall HH. Glycobiology. 2018 Jan 5. pii: 4791732. doi: 10.1093/glycob/cwx101. PubMed 29315387.
Backbone
  Vector backbone: EPB104
  Backbone manufacturer: Eric-Paul Bennett (Addgene plasmid # 68369)
  Backbone size w/o insert (bp): 2376
  Vector type: Mammalian Expression
Growth in bacteria
  Bacterial resistance: Ampicillin, 100 μg/mL
  Growth temperature: 37°C
  Growth strain: DH5alpha
  Copy number: High Copy
Gene/Insert
  Gene/Insert name: FUT11
  gRNA/shRNA sequence: CGCGCAGCTCTGGGACGCCG
  Species: H. sapiens (human)
  Entrez Gene: FUT11
  Cloning method: Restriction Enzyme; 5′ cloning site unknown (unknown if destroyed); 3′ cloning site unknown (unknown if destroyed)
  Sequencing primers: 5′ T7NP
Terms and licenses: Academic/Nonprofit Terms; Industry Terms: Not Available to Industry
How to cite: gh95 was a gift from Eric-Paul Bennett (Addgene plasmid # 106755 ; http://n2t.net/addgene:106755 ; RRID:Addgene_106755)
