>Addgene plasmid #106755 | gh95 | addgene partial sequence | sequence record 221079 | hU6-F
AATTGGAATTAATTTGACTGTAAACACAAAGATATTAGTACAAAATACGTGACGTAGAAAGTAATAATTT
CTTGGGTAGTTTGCAGTTTTAAAATTATGTTTTAAAATGGACTATCATATGCTTACCGTAACTTGAAAGT
ATTTCGATTTCTTGGCTTTATATATCTTGTGGAAAGGACGAAACACCGCGCGCAGCTCTGGGACGCCGGT
TTTAGAGCTAGAAATAGCAAGTTAAAAAAAGGCTAGTCCGTTATCAACTTGAAAAAGTGGCACCGAGTCG
GTGCTTTTTTTGGTACCTGGAGCACAAGACTGGCCTCATGGGCCTTCCGCTCACTGCCCGCTTTCCAGTC
GGGAAACCTGTCGTGCCAGCTGCATTAACATGGTCATAGCTGTTTCCTTGCGTATTGGGCGCTCTCCGCT
TCCTCGCTCACTGACTCGCTGCGCTCGGTCGTTCGGGTAAAGCCTGGGGTGCCTAATGAGCAAAAGGCCA
GCAAAAGGCCAGGAACCGTAAAAAGGCCGCGTTGCTGGCGTTTTTCCATAGGCTCCGCCCCCCTGACGAG
CATCACAAAAATCGACGCTCAAGTCAGAGGTGGCGAAACCCGACAGGACTATAAAGATACCAGGCGTTTC
CCCCTGGAAGCTCCCTCGTGCGCTCTCCTGTTCCGACCCTGCCGCTTACCGGATACCTGTCCGCCTTTCT
CCCTTCGGGAAGCGTGGCGCTTTCTCATAGCTCACGCTGTAGGTATCTCAGTTCGGTGTAGGTCGTTCGC
TCCAAGCTGGGCTGTGTGCACGAACCCCCCGTTCAGCCCGACCGCTGCGCCTTATCCGGTAACTATCGTC
TTGAGTCCAACCCGGTAAGACACGACTTATCGCCACTGGCAGCAGCCACTGGTAACAGGATTAGCAGAGC
GAGGTATGTAGG
